Addgene plasmid #203394: pAAV-rBrokenheart
Purpose: AAV transfer plasmid containing a constitutive (non Cre-dependent) BrokenHeart construct: a piggyBac donor transposon interrupting tdTomato. Transposase activity rescues coding sequence.
Depositing lab: Joseph Dougherty & Rob Mitra. Depositing organization: Washington University in Saint Louis. Publication: Calling Cards: A Customizable Platform to Longitudinally Record Protein-DNA Interactions Over Time in Cells and Tissues. Yen A, Mateusiak C, Sarafinovska S, Gachechiladze MA, Guo J, Chen X, Moudgil A, Cammack AJ, Hoisington-Lopez J, Crosby M, Brent MR, Mitra RD, Dougherty JD. Curr Protoc. 2023 Sep;3(9):e883. doi: 10.1002/cpz1.883. PubMed 37755132.
Backbone
  Vector backbone: AAV-short_BrokenHeart (no BC)
  Total vector size (bp): 7267
  Vector type: Mammalian Expression, AAV
Growth in bacteria
  Bacterial resistance: Ampicillin, 100 μg/mL
  Growth temperature: 37°C
  Growth strain: NEB Stable
  Copy number: High Copy
Gene/Insert
  Gene/Insert name: Brokenheart
  Species: Synthetic
  Insert size (bp): 1653
  Promoter: EF1a
  Cloning method: Gateway Cloning
  Sequencing primers: 5′ tcaagcctcagacagtggttc
Terms and licenses: Academic/Nonprofit Terms; Industry Terms: Not Available to Industry
Depositor comments: Please visit https://www.biorxiv.org/content/10.1101/2023.06.07.544098v1 for bioRxiv preprint.
How to cite: pAAV-rBrokenheart was a gift from Joseph Dougherty & Rob Mitra (Addgene plasmid # 203394 ; http://n2t.net/addgene:203394 ; RRID:Addgene_203394)
