[The description below was written by a language model from this plasmid's Addgene catalogue record and pLannotate feature annotations shown in this document.]
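Description:
pAAV-rBrokenheart is a 7,267 bp AAV transfer plasmid for mammalian expression. It carries a constitutive, non-Cre-dependent version of the synthetic "BrokenHeart" reporter used in the Calling Cards method for recording protein-DNA interactions over time. It is maintained in E. coli at high copy through a ColE1/pUC-type origin and selected with ampicillin via the β-lactamase gene. The two AAV2 inverted terminal repeats delimit the roughly 4.8 kb segment that is packaged into recombinant AAV particles.

Between the ITRs, the annotated payload sits within Gateway attB1 and attB2 sites, consistent with the recorded Gateway cloning. An EF-1α promoter drives a red fluorescent protein reading frame that the annotation tool detects as two separate DsRed-family fragments; according to the record this is tdTomato. The two halves are separated by about 1 kb of intervening sequence, which the catalogue entry identifies as a piggyBac donor transposon. The piggyBac terminal repeats themselves are not annotated in the feature table, which picks out only an SV40 poly(A) fragment and lac-derived remnants in this interval. While the transposon is in place the fluorescent protein coding sequence is disrupted. When piggyBac transposase excises it, the reading frame is restored, so red fluorescence reports transposase activity while the excised transposon can insert elsewhere in the genome. An SV40 poly(A) signal follows the second reporter half.

The backbone also retains a CMV enhancer/chicken β-actin promoter fragment, single lox2272 and loxP sites flanking the att sites, and a bGH poly(A) signal. These may be left over from a Cre-dependent parent design, though the record does not say so.
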