Features (pLannotate 1.2.2; 32 found; start..end, strand, type, name):
     17..147     -  repeat_region  AAV2 ITR (fragment): inverted terminal repeat of adeno-associated virus serotype 2 inverted
    166..403     +  enhancer       CMV enhancer (fragment): human cytomegalovirus immediate early enhancer
    405..680     +  promoter       chicken β-actin promoter: No description available
    701..734     +  protein_bind   lox2272: Cre-mediated recombination occurs in the 8-bp core sequence (GGATACTT). lox2272 sites are compatible with each other, but incompatible with loxP or loxN sites (Lee and Saito, 1988). Cre recombinase
    750..774     +  protein_bind   attB1: mutant version of attB; recombination site for the Gateway® BP reaction BP Clonase™
    848..2029    +  promoter       EF-1α promoter: strong constitutive promoter for human elongation factor EF-1α
   2049..2428    +  CDS            DsRed-Express2 (fragment): noncytotoxic tetrameric variant of DsRed fluorescent protein (Strack et al., 2008) mammalian codon-optimized
   2703..2755    +  polyA_signal   SV40 poly(A) signal (fragment): SV40 polyadenylation signal
   2819..2835    -  protein_bind   lac operator: The lac repressor binds to the lac operator to inhibit transcription in E. coli. This inhibition can be relieved by adding lactose or isopropyl-β-D-thiogalactopyranoside (IPTG). lac repressor encoded by lacI
   2843..2873    -  promoter       lac promoter: promoter for the E. coli lac operon
   2888..2909    -  protein_bind   CAP binding site: CAP binding activates transcription in the presence of cAMP. E. coli catabolite activator protein
   2922..3014    -  CDS            lacI (fragment): lac repressor; lacI; The lac repressor binds to the lac operator to inhibit transcription in E. coli. This inhibition can be relieved by adding lactose or isopropyl-β-D-thiogalactopyranoside (IPTG).
   3405..3701    +  CDS            DsRed-Express2 (fragment): noncytotoxic tetrameric variant of DsRed fluorescent protein (Strack et al., 2008) mammalian codon-optimized
   3716..3799    +  CDS            large T antigen (fragment): large T antigen from SV40 (simian virus 40)
   3822..3943    +  polyA_signal   SV40 poly(A) signal: SV40 polyadenylation signal
   3950..4081    -  rep_origin     M13 ori (fragment): M13 bacteriophage origin of replication; arrow indicates direction of (+) strand synthesis
   4078..4185    +  CDS            ble (fragment): BLE_KLEPN - Experimental evidence at protein level: Swiss-Prot protein existence level 1. Binding protein with a strong affinity to the bleomycin family of antibiotics. Binds to CL990; an antimitotic-antibiotic compound. From Klebsiella pneumoniae.
   4244..4274    +  polyA_signal   HSV TK poly(A) signal (fragment): herpes simplex virus thymidine kinase polyadenylation signal (Cole and Stacy, 1985)
   4339..4363    -  protein_bind   attB2: mutant version of attB; recombination site for the Gateway® BP reaction BP Clonase™
   4376..4409    -  protein_bind   loxP: Cre-mediated recombination occurs in the 8-bp core sequence (GCATACAT). Cre recombinase
   4464..4671    +  polyA_signal   bGH poly(A) signal: bovine growth hormone polyadenylation signal
   4709..4839    +  repeat_region  AAV2 ITR (fragment): inverted terminal repeat of adeno-associated virus serotype 2 inverted
   4874..4921    -  CDS            lacI (fragment): lac repressor; lacI; The lac repressor binds to the lac operator to inhibit transcription in E. coli. This inhibition can be relieved by adding lactose or isopropyl-β-D-thiogalactopyranoside (IPTG).
   4958..4998    -  rep_origin     RSF ori (fragment): Plasmids containing the RSF 1030 origin of replication can be propagated in E. coli cells that contain additional plasmids with compatible origins.
   5020..5063    +  terminator     rrnB T1 terminator: Escherichia coli rrnB; transcription terminator T1 from the E. coli rrnB gene
   5120..5708    -  rep_origin     ori: high-copy-number ColE1/pMB1/pBR322/pUC origin of replication
   5879..6739    -  CDS            AmpR: β-lactamase; bla; confers resistance to ampicillin, carbenicillin, and related antibiotics
   6740..6803    -  promoter       AmpR promoter: bla
   6853..6887    -  promoter       AmpR promoter (fragment): bla
   6913..7044    -  rep_origin     M13 ori (fragment): M13 bacteriophage origin of replication; arrow indicates direction of (+) strand synthesis
   7065..7221    -  CDS            lacZα (fragment): LacZα fragment of β-galactosidase; lacZ fragment
   7230..7248    +  promoter       T7 promoter: promoter for bacteriophage T7 RNA polymerase
>Addgene plasmid #203394 | pAAV-rBrokenheart | addgene full sequence | sequence record 400604 | Addgene NGS Result
CCGTCAAGGCCGCATGGCTGCGCGCTCGCTCGCTCACTGAGGCCGCCCGGGCAAAGCCCGGGCGTCGGGC
GACCTTTGGTCGCCCGGCCTCAGTGAGCGAGCGAGCGCGCAGAGAGGGAGTGGCCAACTCCATCACTAGG
GGTTCCTATTGACGTCAGATCGCTAAATAATGACGTATGTTCCCATAGTAACGCCAATAGGGACTTTCCA
TTGACGTCAATGGGTGGAGTATTTACGGTAAACTGCCCACTTGGCAGTACATCAAGTGTATCATATGCCA
AGTACGCCCCCTATTGACGTCAATGACGGTAAATGGCCCGCCTGGCATTATGCCCAGTACATGACCTTAT
GGGACTTTCCTACTTGGCAGTACATCTACGTATTAGTCATCGCTATTACCATGGTCGAGGTGAGCCCCAC
GTTCTGCTTCACTCTCCCCATCTCCCCCCCCTCCCCACCCCCAATTTTGTATTTATTTATTTTTTAATTA
TTTTGTGCAGCGATGGGGGCGGGGGGGGGGGGGGSGCGCGCCRGGSGGGGSGGGGSGGGGSGRGGGGSGG
GGSGGGGCGAGGCGGAGAGGTGCGGCGGCAGCCAATCAGAGCGGCGCGCTCCGAAAGTTTCCTTTTATGG
CGAGGCGGCGGCGGCGGCGGCCCTATAAAAAGCGAAGCGCGCGGCGGGCGGGGAGTCGCTGCAAACCTCT
ATAACTTCGTATAGGATACTTTATACGAAGTTATCTGCACTTATGCTAGACAAGTTTGTACAAAAAAGCA
GGCTCTTTAAAGGAACCAATTCAGTCGACTGGATCCCCGCTCTCGTCATCACTGAGGTGGAGAAGAGCAT
GCGTGAGGCTCCGGTGCCCGTCAGTGGGCAGAGCGCACATCGCCCACAGTCCCCGAGAAGTTGGGGGGAG
GGGTCGGCAATTGAACCGGTGCCTAGAGAAGGTGGCGCGGGGTAAACTGGGAAAGTGATGTCGTGTACTG
GCTCCGCCTTTTTCCCGAGGGTGGGGGAGAACCGTATATAAGTGCAGTAGTCGCCGTGAACGTTCTTTTT
CGCAACGGGTTTGCCGCCAGAACACAGGTAAGTGCCGTGTGTGGTTCCCGCGGGCCTGGCCTCTTTACGG
GTTATGGCCCTTGCGTGCCTTGAATTACTTCCACGCCCCTGGCTGCAGTACGTGATTCTTGATCCCGAGC
TTCGGGTTGGAAGTGGGTGGGAGAGTTCGAGGCCTTGCGCTTAAGGAGCCCCTTCGCCTCGTGCTTGAGT
TGAGGCCTGGCTTGGGCGCTGGGGCCGCCGCGTGCGAATCTGGTGGCACCTTCGCGCCTGTCTCGCTGCT
TTCGATAAGTCTCTAGCCATTTAAAATTTTTGATGACCTGCTGCGACGCTTTTTTTCTGGCAAGATAGTC
TTGTAAATGCGGGCCAAGATCTGCACACTGGTATTTCGGTTTTTGGGGCCGCGGGCGGCGACGGGGCCCG
TGCGTCCCAGCGCACATGTTCGGCGAGGCGGGGCCTGCGAGCGCGGCCACCGAGAATCGGACGGGGGTAG
TCTCAAGCTGGCCGGCCTGCTCTGGTGCCTGGCCTCGCGCCGCCGTGTATCGCCCCGCCCTGGGCGGCAA
GGCTGGCCCGGTCGGCACCAGTTGCGTGAGCGGAAAGATGGCCGCTTCCCGGCCCTGCTGCAGGGAGCTC
AAAATGGAGGACGCGGCGCTCGGGAGAGCGGGCGGGTGAGTCACCCACACAAAGGAAAAGGGCCTTTCCG
TCCTCAGCCGTCGCTTCATGTGACTCCACGGAGTACCGGGCGCCGTCCAGGCACCTCGATTAGTTCTTCA
GCTTTTGGAGTACGTCGTCTTTAGGTTGGGGGGAGGGGTTTTATGCGATGGAGTTTCCCCACACTGAGTG
GGTGGAGACTGAAGTTAGGCCAGCTTGGCACTTGATGTAATTCTCCTTGGAATTTGCCCTTTTTGAGTTT
GGATCTTGGTTCATTCTCAAGCCTCAGACAGTGGTTCAAAGTTTTTTTCTTCCATTTCAGGTGTCGTGAG
GATCCACTAGTCGCCACCATGGATAGCACTGAGAACGTCATCAAGCCCTTCATGCGCTTCAAGGTGCACA
TGGAGGGCTCCGTGAACGGCCACGAGTTTGAGATCGAGGGCGAGGGCGAGGGCAAGCCCTACGAGGGCAC
CCAGACCGCCAAGCTGCAGGTGACCAAGGGCGGCCCCCTGCCCTTCGCCTGGGACATCCTGTCCCCCCAG
TTCATGTATGGCTCCAAGGTGTATACCAAGCACCCCGCCGACATCCCCGACTACAAGAAGCTGTCCTTCC
CCGAGGGCTTCAAGTGGGAGCGCGTGATGAACTTTGAGGACGGCGGCGTGGTGACCGTGACCCAGGACTC
CTCCCTGCAGGACGGCACCTTCATCTACCACGTGAAGTTCATCGGCGTTAACCCTAGAAAGATAATCATA
TTGTGACGTACGTTAAAGATAATCATGCGTAAAATTGACGCATGTGTTTTATCGGTCTGTATATCGAGGT
TTATTTATTAATTTGAATAGATATTAAGTTTTATTATATTTACACTTACATACTAATAATAAATTCAACA
AACAATTTATTTATGTTTATTTATTTATTAAAAAAAAACAAAAACTCAAAATTTCTTCTATAAAGTAACA
AAACTTTTCTGAGCAGCCCGGGCACGTCATCCGGAGATCATCCTGCATTCTAGTTGTGGTTTGTCCAAAC
TCATCAATGTATCTTATCATGTCTGTATACCGTCGACCTCTAGCTAGAGCTTGGCGTAATCATGGTCATA
GCTGTTTCCTGTGTGAAATTGTTATCCGCTCACAATTCCACACAACATACGAGCCGGAAGCATAAAGTGT
AAAGCCTGGGGTGCCTAATGAGTGAGCTAACTCACATTAATTGCGTTGCGCTCACTGCCCGCTTTCCAGT
CGGGAAACCTGTCGTGCCAGCTGCATTAATGAATCGGCCAACGCGCGGGGAGAGGCGGTTTGCGTATTGG
GCGCTCTTCCGCTGGGGGATCTCGAGTACCGGAGATCGGAAGAGCACACGTCTGAACTCCAGTCACGGGC
CCGATCGCGATAAGCTATCTATAACAAGAAAATATATATATAATAAGTTATCACGTAAGTAGAACATGAA
ATAACAATATAATTATCGTATGAGTTAAATCTTAAAAGTCACGTAAAAGATAATCATGCGTCATTTTGAC
TCACGCGGTCGTTATAGTTCAAAATCAGTGACACTTACCGCATTGACAAGCACGCCTCACGGGAGCTCCA
AGCGGCGACTGAGATGTCCTAAATGCACAGCGACGGATTCGCGCTATTTAGAAAGAGAGAGCAATATTTC
AAGAATGCATGCGTCAATTTTACGCAGACTATCTTTCTAGGGTTAACTTCCCCTCCGACGGCCCCGTAAT
GCAGAAGAAGACTCTGGGCTGGGAGCCCTCCACCGAGCGCCTGTATCCCCGCGACGGCGTGCTGAAGGGC
GAGATCCACAAGGCGCTGAAGCTGAAGGGCGGCGGCCACTACCTGTGTGAGTTCAAGTCAATCTACATGG
CCAAGAAGCCCGTGAAGCTGCCAGGCTACTACTACGTGGACTCCAAGCTGGACATCACCTCCCACAACGA
GGACTACACCGTGGTGGAGCAGTATGAGCGCACCGAGGCCCGCCACCACCTGTTCCAGTAGCGGCCGCGA
CTCTAGATCATAATCAGCCATACCACATTTGTAGAGGTTTTACTTGCTTTAAAAAACCTCCCACACCTCC
CCCTGAACCTGAAACATAAAATGAATGCAATTGTTGTTGTTAACTTGTTTATTGCAGCTTATAATGGTTA
CAAATAAAGCAATAGCATCACAAATTTCACAAATAAAGCATTTTTTTCACTGCATTCTAGTTGTGGTTTG
TCCAAACTCATCAATGTATCTTAAGGCGTAAATTGTAAGCGTTAATATTTTGTTAAAATTCGCGTTAAAT
TTTTGTTAAATCAGCTCATTTTTTAACCAATAGGCCGAAATCGGCAAAATCCCTTATAAATCAAAAGAAT
AGACCGAGATAGGGTTGAGTGCCGCCGCCTTCTATGAAAGGTTGGGCTTCGGAATCGTTTTCAGGGACGC
CTGCTGGATGATCCTCCAGCGCGGGGATCTCATGCTGGAGTTCTTCGCCCACCCTAGGGGGAGGCTAACT
GAAACACGGAAGGAGACAATACAGGAAGGAACCCGCGCTATGACGGCAATAAAAAGACAGAATAAAACGC
ACGGTGTTGCCTCAGGTTACTCATATATACTAATCAGGGGATAACGCAGGAAAGCTCGAGATATCTAGAC
CCAGCTTTCTTGTACAAAGTGGTACTTTAGTTGCCATAACTTCGTATAATGTATGCTATACGAAGTTATT
TTATCTCCAGAGCATTTAAATCACTGGTCTACTAAACCGCTGATCAGCCTCGACTGTGCCTTCTAGTTGC
CAGCCATCTGTTGTTTGCCCCTCCCCCGTGCCTTCCTTGACCCTGGAAGGTGCCACTCCCACTGTCCTTT
CCTAATAAAATGAGGAAATTGCATCGCATTGTCTGAGTAGGTGTCATTCTATTCTGGGGGGTGGGGTGGG
GCAGGACAGCAAGGGGGAGGATTGGGAAGACAATAGCAGGCATGCTGGGGATGCGGTGGGCTCTATAGAG
AGTCGATCGTGTGATCGAAGGAACCCCTAGTGATGGAGTTGGCCACTCCCTCTCTGCGCGCTCGCTCGCT
CACTGAGGCCGGGCGACCAAAGGTCGCCCGACGCCCGGGCTTTGCCCGGGCGGCCTCAGTGAGCGAGCGA
GCGCGCAGCATGTAGAGACTGGGCCTCATGGGCCTTCCGCCTATCACTGCCCGCTTTCCAGTCGGGAAAC
CTGTCGTGCCAGCTGCATTAACATGGTCATAGCTGTTTCCTTGCGTATTGGGCGCTCTCCGCTTCCTCGC
TCACTGACTCGCTGCGCTCGGTCGTTCGGGTAAAGCCTGGGGTGCCTAAATAAAACGAAAGGCCCAGTCT
TCCGACTGAGCCTTTCGTTTTATTGAGCAAAAGGCCAGCAAAAGGCCAGGAACCGTAAAAAGGCCGCGTT
GCTGGCGTTTTTCCATAGGCTCCGCCCCCCTGACGAGCATCACAAAAATCGACGCTCAAGTCAGAGGTGG
CGAAACCCGACAGGACTATAAAGATACCAGGCGTTTCCCCCTGGAAGCTCCCTCGTGCGCTCTCCTGTTC
CGACCCTGCCGCTTACCGGATACCTGTCCGCCTTTCTCCCTTCGGGAAGCGTGGCGCTTTCTCATAGCTC
ACGCTGTAGGTATCTCAGTTCGGTGTAGGTCGTTCGCTCCAAGCTGGGCTGTGTGCACGAACCCCCCGTT
CAGCCCGACCGCTGCGCCTTATCCGGTAACTATCGTCTTGAGTCCAACCCGGTAAGACACGACTTATCGC
CACTGGCAGCAGCCACTGGTAACAGGATTAGCAGAGCGAGGTATGTAGGCGGTGCTACAGAGTTCTTGAA
GTGGTGGCCTAACTACGGCTACACTAGAAGAACAGTATTTGGTATCTGCGCTCTGCTGAAGCCAGTTACC
TTCGGAAAAAGAGTTGGTAGCTCTTGATCCGGCAAACAAACCACCGCTGGTAGCGGTGGTTTTTTTGTTT
GCAAGCAGCAGATTACGCGCAGAAAAAAAGGATCTCAAGAAGATCCTTTGATCTTTTCTACGGGGTCTGA
CGCTCAGTGGAACGAAAACTCACGTTAAGGGATTTTGGTCATGAGATTATCAAAAAGGATCTTCACCTAG
ATCCTTTTAAATTAAAAATGAAGTTTTAAATCAATCTAAAGTATATATGAGTAAACTTGGTCTGACAGTT
ACCAATGCTTAATCAGTGAGGCACCTATCTCAGCGATCTGTCTATTTCGTTCATCCATAGTTGCCTGACT
CCCCGTCGTGTAGATAACTACGATACGGGAGGGCTTACCATCTGGCCCCAGTGCTGCAATGATACCGCGA
GAACCACGCTCACCGGCTCCAGATTTATCAGCAATAAACCAGCCAGCCGGAAGGGCCGAGCGCAGAAGTG
GTCCTGCAACTTTATCCGCCTCCATCCAGTCTATTAATTGTTGCCGGGAAGCTAGAGTAAGTAGTTCGCC
AGTTAATAGTTTGCGCAACGTTGTTGCCATTGCTACAGGCATCGTGGTGTCACGCTCGTCGTTTGGTATG
GCTTCATTCAGCTCCGGTTCCCAACGATCAAGGCGAGTTACATGATCCCCCATGTTGTGCAAAAAAGCGG
TTAGCTCCTTCGGTCCTCCGATCGTTGTCAGAAGTAAGTTGGCCGCAGTGTTATCACTCATGGTTATGGC
AGCACTGCATAATTCTCTTACTGTCATGCCATCCGTAAGATGCTTTTCTGTGACTGGTGAGTACTCAACC
AAGTCATTCTGAGAATAGTGTATGCGGCGACCGAGTTGCTCTTGCCCGGCGTCAATACGGGATAATACCG
CGCCACATAGCAGAACTTTAAAAGTGCTCATCATTGGAAAACGTTCTTCGGGGCGAAAACTCTCAAGGAT
CTTACCGCTGTTGAGATCCAGTTCGATGTAACCCACTCGTGCACCCAACTGATCTTCAGCATCTTTTACT
TTCACCAGCGTTTCTGGGTGAGCAAAAACAGGAAGGCAAAATGCCGCAAAAAAGGGAATAAGGGCGACAC
GGAAATGTTGAATACTCATACTCTTCCTTTTTCAATATTATTGAAGCATTTATCAGGGTTATTGTCTCAT
GAGCGGATACATATTTGAAGCTAATAACAGGCCTGCTGGTAATCGCAGGCCTTTTTATTTGGTGTATTTA
GAAAAATAAACAAATAGGGGTTCCGCGCACATTTCCCCGAAAAGTGCCACCTAAATTGTAAGCGTTAATA
TTTTGTTAAAATTCGCGTTAAATTTTTGTTAAATCAGCTCATTTTTTAACCAATAGGCCGAAATCGGCAA
AATCCCTTATAAATCAAAAGAATAGACCGAGATAGGGTTGAGTGGCCGCTACAGGGCGCTCCCATTCGCC
ATTCAGGCTGCGCAACTGTTGGGAAGGGCGTTTCGGTGCGGGCCTCTTCGCTATTACGCCAGCTGGCGAA
AGGGGGATGTGCTGCAAGGCGATTAAGTTGGGTAACGCCAGGGTTTTCCCAGTCACGACGTTGTAAAACG
ACGGCCAGTGAGCGCGACGTAATACGACTCACTATAGGGCGAATTGTAGGCGGAAGG
